>Addgene plasmid #62532 | GFP-Drosha270-1374delNLS2 | depositor partial sequence | sequence record 102623 | primer used:  GAACCGCATCGAGCTGAAGGGC
ACAGCCACAACGTCTATATCATGGCCGACAAGCAGAAGAACGGCATCAAGGTGAACTTCAAGATCCGCCA
CAACATCGAGGACGGCAGCGTGCAGCTCGCCGACCACTACCAGCAGAACACCCCCATCGGCGACGGCCCC
GTGCTGCTGCCCGACAACCACTACCTGAGCACCCAGTCCGCCCTGAGCAAAGACCCCAACGAGAAGCGCG
ATCACATGGTCCTGCTGGAGTTCGTGACCGCCGCCGGGATCACTCTCGGCATGGACGAGCTGTACAAGTC
CGGACTCAGATCTCGAGCTCAAGCTTCGGACCGAGGGAGAACACCAACTAGTGACAACCGAAGATCACCA
TCTCTGGAAAGGTCCTACAAAAAAGAGTATAAGAGATCTGGAAGGAGTTACGGTTTATCGGTTGTTCCTG
AACCTGCTGGATGCACACCAGAATTACCTGGGGAGATTATTAAAAATACAGATTCTTGGGCCCCACCCCT
GGAGATTGTGAATCATCGCTCCCCAAGTAGGGAGAAGAAGAGAGCTCGTTGGGAGGAAGAAAAAGACCGT
TGGAGTGACAACCAGAGTTCTGGCAAAGACAAGAACTATACCTCAATCAAGGAAAAAGAGCCCGAGGAGA
CCATGCCTGACAAGAATGAGGAGGAAGAAGAAGAACTTCTTAAGCCTGTGTGGATTCGATGCACTCATTC
AGAAAACTACTACTCCAGTGACCCCATGGATCAGGTGGGAGATTCTACAGTGGTTGGAACGAGTAGGCTT
CGTGACTTATATGAC
