>Addgene plasmid #62532 | GFP-Drosha270-1374delNLS2 | addgene partial sequence | sequence record 104858 | EGFP-C 5'-CATGGTCCTGCTGGAGTTCGTG-3'
AGTCCGGACTCAGATCTCGAGCTCAAGCTTCGGACCGAGGGAGAACACCAACTAGTGACAACCGAAGATC
ACCATCTCTGGAAAGGTCCTACAAAAAAGAGTATAAGAGATCTGGAAGGAGTTACGGTTTATCGGTTGTT
CCTGAACCTGCTGGATGCACACCAGAATTACCTGGGGAGATTATTAAAAATACAGATTCTTGGGCCCCAC
CCCTGGAGATTGTGAATCATCGCTCCCCAAGTAGGGAGAAGAAGAGAGCTCGTTGGGAGGAAGAAAAAGA
CCGTTGGAGTGACAACCAGAGTTCTGGCAAAGACAAGAACTATACCTCAATCAAGGAAAAAGAGCCCGAG
GAGACCATGCCTGACAAGAATGAGGAGGAAGAAGAAGAACTTCTTAAGCCTGTGTGGATTCGATGCACTC
ATTCAGAAAACTACTACTCCAGTGACCCCATGGATCAGGTGGGAGATTCTACAGTGGTTGGAACGAGTAG
GCTTCGTGACTTATATGACAAATTTGAGGAGGAGTTGGGGAGCAGGCAAGAAAAGGCCAAAGCTGCTCGG
CCTCCGTGGGAACCTCCAAAGACGAAGCTCGATGAAGATTTAGAGAGTTCCAGTGAATCCGAGTGTGAGT
CTGATGAGGACAGCACCTGTTCTAGCAGCTCAGACTCTGAAGTTTTTGACGTTATTGCAGAAATCAAACG
CAAAAAGGCCCACCCTGACCGACTTCATGATGAACTTTGGTACAACGATCCAGGCCAGATGAATGATGGA
CCACTCTGCAAATGCAGCGCAAAGGCAAGACGCACAGGAATTAGGCACAGCATTTATCCTGGAGAAGAGG
CCATCAA
