>Addgene plasmid #62532 | GFP-Drosha270-1374delNLS2 | addgene partial sequence | sequence record 104943 | SV40pA-R 5'-GAAATTTGTGATGCTATTGC-3'
CAATTGCATTCATTTTATGTTTCAGGCTTCAGGGGGAGGTGTGGGAGGTTTTTTAAAGCAAGCTAAAACC
TCTACAAATGTGGTATGGCTGATTATGATCAGTTATCTAGATCCGGTGGATCCCGGGCCCGCGGTACCTT
ATTTCTTGATGTCTTCAGTCTCATCTGGCTCTCTCTCTTGATGCTCTCTTTCCCACCTCATTTCTTTTAA
CTCTTGTCTGTACTTCCGTTCGATGAACCGCTTCTGATGGGCCATCTGGGGAAAATTATATTTTTCAAGC
GCATCCATTGCTGCTCCCATTTCCGCTTGCTGAATACTTGGTCCTTTCCCACAGCCTATTCTTTCTCCCT
TGAAATAAACAGCCACAGTGTACGTTCGGGCATGGGATGGGCCCACTGTCTGCAGAGTCTTGTACAGAGG
AATGTCTGGCTCTTTTCCTTCTGTCCTAAGTGTCAAGCAACACTGCTGAA
