[The description below was written by a language model from this plasmid's Addgene catalogue record.]
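Description:
GFP-Drosha270-1374delNLS2 is a mammalian expression plasmid built on the pEGFP-C1 backbone (about 4.7 kb), carrying a roughly 3.3 kb truncated human DROSHA coding sequence for a total size of about 8 kb. It is maintained as a high-copy plasmid in E. coli under kanamycin selection, and the same backbone provides neomycin resistance, so transfected mammalian cells can be selected with G418. The record does not list the promoter or other backbone elements explicitly. pEGFP-C1 vectors generally drive the fusion from the CMV immediate-early promoter and use a single Kan/Neo cassette for both bacterial and mammalian selection.

The insert was cloned between the HindIII and KpnI sites downstream of the GFP coding sequence, so GFP is fused to the N terminus of the Drosha fragment. The encoded protein spans residues 270 to 1374 of Drosha, the RNase III enzyme that processes primary microRNA transcripts in the nucleus. It therefore lacks the N-terminal 269 amino acids and additionally carries a deletion of the region designated nuclear localization signal 2. The record does not give the exact residues removed for that signal.

The GFP tag allows the subcellular distribution of the mutant protein to be followed by fluorescence microscopy. The construct belongs to work examining how Drosha reaches the nucleus, including the requirement for phosphorylation at Serine300 or Serine302. It is suited to comparison with other GFP-Drosha variants to map which sequence elements are needed for nuclear import.
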