Addgene plasmid #62532: GFP-Drosha270-1374delNLS2
Purpose: N-terminal aa1-269 and nuclear localization signal 2 of Drosha are deleted
Depositing lab: Bharat Ramratnam. Depositing organization: Rhode Island Hospital. Publication: Phosphorylation of the RNase III enzyme Drosha at Serine300 or Serine302 is required for its nuclear localization. Tang X, Zhang Y, Tucker L, Ramratnam B. Nucleic Acids Res. 2010 Oct;38(19):6610-9. doi: 10.1093/nar/gkq547. Epub 2010 Jun 16. PubMed 20554852.
Backbone
  Vector backbone: pEGFP-C1
  Backbone manufacturer: clontech
  Backbone size w/o insert (bp): 4700
  Total vector size (bp): 8000
  Vector type: Mammalian Expression
  Selectable markers: Neomycin (select with G418)
Growth in bacteria
  Bacterial resistance: Kanamycin, 50 μg/mL
  Growth temperature: 37°C
  Growth strain: DH5alpha
  Copy number: High Copy
Gene/Insert
  Gene/Insert name: truncated human Drosha mutant
  Species: H. sapiens (human)
  Insert size (bp): 3255
  Mutation: deleted amino acids 1-269 and nuclear localization signal 2
  GenBank ID: NP_037367.3
  Entrez Gene: DROSHA (a.k.a. ETOHI2, HSA242976, RANSE3L, RN3, RNASE3L, RNASEN)
  Tag / fusion protein: GFP (N terminal on backbone)
  Cloning method: Restriction Enzyme; 5′ cloning site HindIII (unknown if destroyed); 3′ cloning site KpnI (unknown if destroyed)
  Sequencing primers: 5′ GACGAGCTGTACAAG
Terms and licenses: Academic/Nonprofit Terms; Industry Terms: Not Available to Industry
How to cite: GFP-Drosha270-1374delNLS2 was a gift from Bharat Ramratnam (Addgene plasmid # 62532 ; http://n2t.net/addgene:62532 ; RRID:Addgene_62532)
